Addgene plasmid #210753: pDL0_012
Purpose: PU_ Oryza sativa alpha-tubulin A1 terminator
Depositing lab: Dmitri Nusinow. Depositing organization: Donald Danforth Plant Science Center. Publication: Remote Sensing of Endogenous Pigmentation by Inducible Synthetic Circuits in Grasses. Lee DY, Acosta-Gamboa L, Saleh L, Pathak S, Swyers N, Morgan A, Meerdink S, Kuzio C, Calderon S, Sheng H, Kenney S, Zare A, Gehan M, Nusinow DA. Plant Biotechnol J. 2025 Dec 5. doi: 10.1111/pbi.70480. PubMed 41351300.
Backbone
  Vector backbone: pICH41295
  Vector type: Synthetic Biology
Growth in bacteria
  Bacterial resistance: Spectinomycin, 50 μg/mL
  Growth temperature: 37°C
  Growth strain: DH5alpha
  Copy number: Unknown
Gene/Insert
  Gene/Insert name: Tubulin1A1 promoter
  Species: Tubulin1A1 promoter
Terms and licenses: Academic/Nonprofit Terms; Industry Terms: Not Available to Industry
Depositor comments: Please visit https://doi.org/10.1101/2025.06.20.660755 for bioRxiv preprint.
How to cite: pDL0_012 was a gift from Dmitri Nusinow (Addgene plasmid # 210753 ; http://n2t.net/addgene:210753 ; RRID:Addgene_210753)
