[The description below was written by a language model from this plasmid's Addgene catalogue record and pLannotate feature annotations shown in this document.]
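Description:
pDL0_012 is a small (about 2.9 kb) synthetic-biology part plasmid built in the pICH41295 backbone, which is generally known as a MoClo Golden Gate level 0 acceptor for promoter plus 5' UTR modules. It is maintained in E. coli. The feature table shows a high-copy ColE1/pUC-type origin of replication and an aadA gene conferring spectinomycin/streptomycin resistance, apparently driven by the upstream bla (AmpR) promoter. The short integrase, gentamicin acetyltransferase and lacI fragments annotated around these elements are non-functional remnants, the first two probably from the resistance cassette's origin and the lacI fragment from backbone construction. They are not working parts of the construct.

The payload is a regulatory sequence from a rice (Oryza sativa) alpha-tubulin A1 gene, but the record is internally inconsistent about which one. The purpose field describes a "PU" part yet calls it a terminator, whereas the insert name is given as Tubulin1A1 promoter. The "PU" label and the choice of backbone fit a promoter/5' UTR module better, but the record does not settle this. The automated annotation does not help, because it detects no feature in the insert region: only backbone elements are called, leaving roughly the last several hundred bases and the start of the sequence unannotated.

As a basic part, the plasmid is meant to be combined with coding sequences and other regulatory modules by hierarchical assembly into plant transcription units. The associated work concerns inducible synthetic circuits that control endogenous pigmentation in grasses for remote sensing, which suggests the element supplies monocot-compatible expression control in such multigene constructs.
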