Features (pLannotate 1.2.2; 6 found; start..end, strand, type, name):
    110..214     +  promoter       AmpR promoter: bla
    205..285     -  CDS            int (fragment): INT2_ECOLX - Protein inferred from homology: Swiss-Prot protein existence level 3. Putative integrase believed to be involved in the insertion of antibiotic resistance genes into plasmids and transposons. From Escherichia coli.
    373..429     +  CDS            GmR (fragment): gentamycin acetyltransferase; aacC1; confers resistance to gentamycin
    436..1224    +  CDS            aadA: S3AD_ECOLX - Experimental evidence at protein level: Swiss-Prot protein existence level 1. Mediates bacterial resistance to the antibiotics streptomycin and spectinomycin. From Escherichia coli.
   1398..1986    +  rep_origin     ori: high-copy-number ColE1/pMB1/pBR322/pUC origin of replication
   2169..2218    +  CDS            lacI (fragment): lac repressor; lacI; The lac repressor binds to the lac operator to inhibit transcription in E. coli. This inhibition can be relieved by adding lactose or isopropyl-β-D-thiogalactopyranoside (IPTG).
>Addgene plasmid #210753 | pDL0_012 | addgene full sequence | sequence record 420104 | Addgene NGS Result
GTGGCTCTTCAGTGGACGAAAGGGCCTCGTGATACGCCTATTTTTATAGGTTAATGTCATGATAATAATG
GTTTCTTAGACGTCAGGTGGCACTTTTCGGGGAAATGTGCGCGGAACCCCTATTTGTTTATTTTTCTAAA
TACATTCAAATATGTATCCGCTCATGAGACAATAACCCTGATAAATGCTTCAATAATATTGAAAAAGGAA
GAGTATGCGCTCACGCAACTGGTCCAGAACCTTGACCGAACGCAGCGGTGGTAACGGCGCAGTGGCGGTT
TTCATGGCTTGTTATGACTGTTTTTTTTTGGGGTACAGTCTATGCCTCGGGCATCCAAGCAGCAAGCGCG
TTACGCCGTGGGTCGATGTTTGATGTTATGGAGCAGCAACGATGTTACGCAGCAGGGCAGTCGCCCTAAA
ACAAAGTTAAACATCATGAGGGAAGCGGTGATCGCCGAAGTATCGACTCAACTATCAGAGGTAGTTGGCG
TCATCGAGCGCCATCTCGAACCGACGTTGCTGGCCGTACATTTGTACGGCTCCGCAGTGGATGGCGGCCT
GAAGCCACACAGCGATATTGATTTGCTGGTTACGGTGACCGTAAGGCTTGATGAAACAACGCGGCGAGCT
TTGATCAACGACCTTTTGGAAACTTCGGCTTCCCCTGGAGAGAGCGAGATTCTCCGCGCTGTAGAAGTCA
CCATTGTTGTGCACGACGACATCATTCCGTGGCGTTATCCAGCTAAGCGCGAACTGCAATTTGGAGAATG
GCAGCGCAATGACATTCTTGCAGGTATCTTCGAGCCAGCCACGATCGACATTGATCTGGCTATCTTGCTG
ACAAAAGCAAGAGAACATAGCGTTGCCTTGGTAGGTCCAGCGGCGGAGGAACTCTTTGATCCGGTTCCTG
AACAGGATCTATTTGAGGCGCTAAATGAAACCTTAACGCTATGGAACTCGCCGCCCGACTGGGCTGGCGA
TGAGCGAAATGTAGTGCTTACGTTGTCCCGCATTTGGTACAGCGCAGTAACCGGCAAAATCGCGCCGAAG
GATGTCGCTGCCGACTGGGCAATGGAGCGCCTGCCGGCCCAGTATCAGCCCGTCATACTTGAAGCTAGAC
AGGCTTATCTTGGACAAGAAGAAGATCGCTTGGCCTCGCGCGCAGATCAGTTGGAAGAATTTGTCCATTA
CGTAAAAGGCGAGATCACCAAGGTAGTCGGCAAATAACTGTCAGACCAAGTTTACTCATATATACTTTAG
ATTGATTTAAAACTTCATTTTTAATTTAAAAGGATCTAGGTGAAGATCCTTTTTGATAATCTCATGACCA
AAATCCCTTAACGTGAGTTTTCGTTCCACTGAGCGTCAGACCCCGTAGAAAAGATCAAAGGATCTTCTTG
AGATCCTTTTTTTCTGCGCGTAATCTGCTGCTTGCAAACAAAAAAACCACCGCTACCAGCGGTGGTTTGT
TTGCCGGATCAAGAGCTACCAACTCTTTTTCCGAAGGTAACTGGCTTCAGCAGAGCGCAGATACCAAATA
CTGTTCTTCTAGTGTAGCCGTAGTTAGGCCACCACTTCAAGAACTCTGTAGCACCGCCTACATACCTCGC
TCTGCTAATCCTGTTACCAGTGGCTGCTGCCAGTGGCGATAAGTCGTGTCTTACCGGGTTGGACTCAAGA
CGATAGTTACCGGATAAGGCGCAGCGGTCGGGCTGAACGGGGGGTTCGTGCACACAGCCCAGCTTGGAGC
GAACGACCTACACCGAACTGAGATACCTACAGCGTGAGCTATGAGAAAGCGCCACGCTTCCCGAAGGGAG
AAAGGCGGACAGGTATCCGGTAAGCGGCAGGGTCGGAACAGGAGAGCGCACGAGGGAGCTTCCAGGGGGA
AACGCCTGGTATCTTTATAGTCCTGTCGGGTTTCGCCACCTCTGACTTGAGCGTCGATTTTTGTGATGCT
CGTCAGGGGGGCGGAGCCTATGGAAAAACGCCAGCAACGCGGCCTTTTTACGGTTCCTGGCCTTTTGCTG
GCCTTTTGCTCACATGTTCTTTCCTGCGTTATCCCCTGATTCTGTGGATAACCGTATTACCGCCTTTGAG
TGAGCTGATACCGCTCGCCGCAGCCGAACGACCGAGCGCAGCGAGTCAGTGAGCGAGGAAGCGGAAGAGC
GCCCAATACGCAAACCGCCTCTCCCCGCGCGTTGGCCGATTCATTAATCACTCTGTGGTCTCAGGAGATA
GGCTAGTCATGGTGACTGCACGTTGTAAGTGCAGCAAACTGCCGACGCGATGCAAACTGTACACGTTAAC
ATGCCACTCACCTGGAACGCACAATGGCCACTAGGTGCGGCCGTAGTGTGGATTTCAAAGAGAGAGAGAG
AGAGAGAGAGCTAATCACGTAAACGTAAACACAGCAGATAGCAGAGATGTTGATTAGGCAAAACAGTATA
AAAGCCAATCCAATAAACTACATTTAGCGAAGTGCTATACTAATGCACTAATAACGAACTGTTCTTTTCT
TAAGATCGGAGCCAGTAATGGGTTGTCAGCAGGAGAAGCACGTAAACCTTGAAACATACTAAGTTCCACA
GTCGAGAGTAAACCGTAATCAACACAAGAAACAAACATAAAATTGAACAAACGCGCATATTATAAGTGAC
GAAGCGGTGTCACATAAAACAGGGCACACAGGTTACAACAACGAGGGTTGTAAGCCCATTAAGCCCCAAA
CATCAGATCACCACAAGCAAATGTCTCGAACACACACGCACACGGCAACAGGATAACTCCACACTGGCAG
ATCATGGGATAGCAGCAGTTATCAATCAGGCCTTGACACACAGAACATCGAGCCCCCAGACGACGACGAC
TCCTCTAGAATGTGAGACCACGAA
